>Addgene plasmid #63329 | pFusX2-47 | depositor partial sequence | sequence record 105176 | pFusX2_GTG
AGTCTTAAGCGTCTCCCTGACCCCGGACCAAGTGGTGGCTATCGCCAGCAACAATGGCGGCAAGCAAGCG
CTCGAAACGGTGCAGCGGCTGTTGCCGGTGCTGTGCCAGGACCATGGCCTGACCCCGGACCAAGTGGTGG
CTATCGCCAGCAACGGTGGCGGCAAGCAAGCGCTCGAAACGGTGCAGCGGCTGTTGCCGGTGCTGTGCCA
GGACCATGGCCTGACCCCGGACCAAGTGGTGGCTATCGCCAGCAACAATGGCGGCAAGCAAGCGCTCGAA
ACGGTGCAGCGGCTGTTGCCGGTGCTGTGCCAGGACCATGGCGAGACGTC
