>Addgene plasmid #63329 | pFusX2-47 | depositor partial sequence | sequence record 105177 | FusX2
CGTCTCCCTGACCCCGGACCAAGTGGTGGCTATCGAGACCGGCGCCGCTACGGGCGCGTCCCATTCGCCA
TTCAGGCTGCGCAACTGTTGGGAAGGGCGATCGGTGCGGGCTCTTCGCTATTACGCCAGCTGGCGAAAGG
GGGATGTGCTGCAAGGCGATTAAGTTGGGAACGCCAGGGTTTTCCCAGTCACGACGTTGTAAAACGACGG
CCAGTGAGCGCGCGTAATCGACTCACTATAGGGCGAATTGGGTACCGGGCCCCCCCTCGAGGTCCTCCAG
CTTTTGTTCCCTTTAGTGAGGGTTAATTGCGCGCTTGGCGTAATCATGGTCATAGCTGTTTCCTGTGTGA
AATTGTTATCCGCTCACAATTCCACACAACATACGAGCCGGAAGCATAAAGTGTAAAGCCTGGGGTGCCT
AATGAGTGAGCTAACTCACATTAATTGCGTTGCGCTCACTGCCCGCTTTCCACCGGTGGTCTCTGGCGGC
AAGCAAGCGCTCGAAACGGTGCAGCGGCTGTTGCCGGTGCTGTGCCAGGACCATGGCGAGACGTCTAGAC
CAGCCAGGACAGAAATGCCTCGACTTCGCTGCTACCCAAGGTTGCCGGGTGACGCACACCGTGGAAACGG
ATGAAGGCACGAACCCAGTGGACATAAGCCTGTTCGGTTCGTAAGCTGTAATGCAAGTAGCGTATGCGCT
CACGCAACTGGTCCAGAACCTTGACCGAACGCAGCGGTGGTAACGGCGCAGTGGCGGTTTTCATGGCTTG
TTATGACTGTTTTTTTGGGGTACAGTCTATGCCTCGGGCATCCAAGCAGCAAGCGCGTTACGCCGTGGGT
CGATGTTTGATGTTATGGAGCAGCAACGATGTTACGCAGCAGGGCAGTCGCCCTAAAACAAAGTTAAACA
TTATGAGGGAAGCGGTGATCGCCGAAGTATCGACTCAACTATCAGAGGTAGTTGGCGTCATCGAGCGCCA
TCTCGAACCGACGTTGCTGGCCGTACATTTGTACGGCTCCGCAGTGGATGGCGGCCTGAAGCCACACAGT
GATATTGATTTGCTGGTTACGGTGACCGTAAGGCTTGATGAAACAACGCGGCGAGCTTTGATCAACGACC
TTTTGGAAACTTCGGCTTCCCCTGGAGAGAGCGAGATTCTCCGCGCTGTAGAAGTCACCATTGTTGTGCA
CGACGACATCATTCCGTGGCGTTATCCAGCTAAGCGCGAACTGCAATTTGGAGAATGGCAGCGCAATGAC
ATTCTTGCAGGTATCTTCGAGCCAGCCACGATCGACATTGATCTGGCTATCTTGCTGACAAAAGCAAGAG
AACATAGCGTTGCCTTGGTAGGTCCAGCGGCGGAGGAACTCTTTGATCCGGTTCCTGAACAGGATCTATT
TGAGGCGCTAAATGAAACCTTAACGCTATGGAACTCGCCGCCCGACTGGGCTGGCGATGAGCGAAATGTA
GTGCTTACGTTGTCCCGCATTTGGTACAGCGCAGTAACCGGCAAAATCGCGCCGAAGGATGTCGCTGCCG
ACTGGGCAATGGAGCGCCTGCCGGCCCAGTATCAGCCCGTCATACTTGAAGCTAGACAGGCTTATCTTGG
ACAAGAAGAAGATCGCTTGGCCTCGCGCGCAGATCAGTTGGAAGAATTTGTCCACTACGTGAAAGGCGAG
ATCACCAAGGTAGTCGGCAAATAACCCTCGAGCCACCCATGACCAAAATCCCTTAACGTGAGTTACGCGT
CGTTCCACTGAGCGTCAGACCCCGTAGAAAAGATCAAAGGATCTTCTTGAGATCCTTTTTTTCTGCGCGT
AATCTGCTGCTTGCAAACAAAAAAACCACCGCTACCAGCGGTGGTTTGTTTGCCGGATCAAGAGCTACCA
ACTCTTTTTCCGAAGGTAACTGGCTTCAGCAGAGCGCAGATACCAAATACTGTCCTTCTAGTGTAGCCGT
AGTTAGGCCACCACTTCAAGAACTCTGTAGCACCGCCTACATACCTCGCTCTGCTAATCCTGTTACCAGT
GGCTGCTGCCAGTGGCGATAAGTCGTGTCTTACCGGGTTGGACTCAAGACGATAGTTACCGGATAAGGCG
CAGCGGTCGGGCTGAACGGGGGGTTCGTGCACACAGCCCAGCTTGGAGCGAACGACCTACACCGAACTGA
GATACCTACAGCGTGAGCATTGAGAAAGCGCCACGCTTCCCGAAGGGAGAAAGGCGGACAGGTATCCGGT
AAGCGGCAGGGTCGGAACAGGAGAGCGCACGAGGGAGCTTCCAGGGGGAAACGCCTGGTATCTTTATAGT
CCTGTCGGGTTTCGCCACCTCTGACTTGAGCGTCGATTTTTGTGATGCTCGTCAGGGGGGCGGAGCCTAT
GGAAAAACGCCAGCAACGCGGCCTTTTTACGGTTCCTGGCCTTTTGCTGGCCTTTTGCTCACATGTTCTT
TCCTGCGTTATCCCCTGATTCTGTGGATAACCGTATTACCGCCTTTGAGTGAGCTGATACCGCTCGCCGC
AGCCGAACGACCGAGCGCAGCGAGTCAGTGAGCGAGGAAGCGGAAGAGCGCCCAATACGCAAACCGCCTC
TCCCCGCGCGTTGGCCGATTCATTAATGCAGCTGGCACGACAGGTTTCCCGACTGGAAAGCGGGCAGTGA
GCGCAACGCAATTAATACGCGTACCGCTAGCCAGGAAGAGTTTGTAGAAACGCAAAAAGGCCATCCGTCA
GGATGGCCTTCTGCTTAGTTTGATGCCTGGCAGTTTATGGCGGGCGTCCTGCCCGCCACCCTCCGGGCCG
TTGCTTCACAACGTTCAAATCCGCTCCCGGCGGATTTGTCCTACTCAGGAGAGCGTTCACCGACAAACAA
CAGATAAAACGAAAGGCCCAGTCTTCCGACTGAGCCTTTCGTTTTATTTGATGCCTGGCAGTTCCCTACT
CTCGCGTTAACGCTAGCATGGATGTTTTCCCAGTCACGACGTTGTAAAACGACGGCCAGTCTTAAG
