>Addgene plasmid #63329 | pFusX2-47 | addgene partial sequence | sequence record 115075 | pCR8_R1 5'-cgaaccgaacaggcttatgt-3'
TGCGTCACCCGGCAACCTTGGGTAGCAGCGAAGTCGAGGCATTTCTGTCCTGGCTGGTCTAGACGTCTCG
CCATGGTCCTGGCACAGCACCGGCAACAGCCGCTGCACCGTTTCGAGCGCTTGCTTGCCGCCATTGTTGC
TGGCGATAGCCACCACTTGGTCCGGGGTCAGGCCATGGTCCTGGCACAGCACCGGCAACAGCCGCTGCAC
CGTTTCGAGCGCTTGCTTGCCGCCACCGTTGCTGGCGATAGCCACCACTTGGTCCGGGGTCAGGCCATGG
TCCTGGCACAGCACCGGCAACAGCCGCTGCACCGTTTCGAGCGCTTGCTTGCCGCCATTGTTGCTGGCGA
TAGCCACCACTTGGTCCGGGGTCAGGGAGACGCTTAAGACTGGCCGTCGTTTTACAACGTCGTGACTGGG
AAAACATCCATGCTAGCGTTAACGCGAGAGTAGGGAACTGCCAGGCATCAAATAAAACGAAAGGCTCAGT
CGGAAGACTGGGCCTTTCGTTTTATCTGTTGTTTGTCGGTGAACGCTCTCCTGAGTAGGACAAATCCGCC
GGGAGCGGATTTGAACGTTGTGAAGCAACGGCCCGGAGGGTGGCGGGCAGGACGCCCGCCATAAACTGCC
AGGCATCAAACTAAGCAGAAGGCCATCCTGACGGATGGCCTTTTTGCGTTTCTACAAA
