[The description below was written by a language model from this plasmid's Addgene catalogue record.]
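Description:
pFusX2-47 is a bacterial library plasmid from the FusX system, a one-step method for assembling TALE repeat arrays used in TALEN construction and related genome-engineering applications. It is built on the FusX2 backbone (about 3 kb without insert), is maintained at high copy in standard E. coli cloning strains, and is selected with spectinomycin. The record does not name the origin of replication or list any annotated features. The sequencing primers are pCR8-type, which suggests a pCR8-related backbone, but the record does not state this.

The insert is a synthetic, pre-assembled trimer of TALE repeats carrying the repeat-variable diresidues NN, NG and NN. Under the usual TALE recognition code, NN preferentially targets guanine and NG targets thymine, so this module specifies the triplet GTG, as reflected in its alternative name X2_GTG. The trimer occupies RVD positions 4 to 6 of the final array, and the plasmid is therefore one member of a position-specific library covering the possible triplets for that slot. It was cloned through BsaI sites that were destroyed in the process, a hallmark of Golden Gate-style cloning with type IIS enzymes.

In use, a plasmid like this is combined with the corresponding modules for the other positions and a receiver vector, so that a full-length TALE DNA-binding domain for a chosen target sequence is assembled in a single reaction. The plasmid carries no expression cassette described in the record and serves purely as a building-block donor rather than a functional nuclease construct.
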