Addgene plasmid #63329: pFusX2-47
Purpose: Encodes RVD positions 4-6 in TALEN assembly
Depositing lab: Stephen Ekker. Depositing organization: Mayo Foundation for Medical Education and Research. Publication: FusX: A rapid one-step TALE assembly system for genome science. Ma AC, McNulty MS, Tanya PL, Jarryd CM, Martinez-Galvez G, Argue DP, Lee HB, Urban MD, Bullard CE, Blackburn PR, Man TK, Clark KJ, Ekker SC. Hum Gene Ther. 2016 Jun;27(6):451-63. doi: 10.1089/hum.2015.172 PubMed 26854857.
Backbone
  Vector backbone: FusX2
  Backbone size w/o insert (bp): 3006
  Vector type: TALEN
Growth in bacteria
  Bacterial resistance: Spectinomycin, 50 μg/mL
  Growth temperature: 37°C
  Growth strain: DH5alpha
  Copy number: High Copy
Gene/Insert
  Gene/Insert name: NN NG NN (alt name: X2_GTG)
  Species: Synthetic
  Mutation: none
  Cloning method: Restriction Enzyme; 5′ cloning site BsaI (destroyed during cloning); 3′ cloning site BsaI (destroyed during cloning)
  Sequencing primers: 5′ pCR8_F1; 3′ pCR8_R1
Terms and licenses: Academic/Nonprofit Terms; Industry Terms: Not Available to Industry
How to cite: pFusX2-47 was a gift from Stephen Ekker (Addgene plasmid # 63329 ; http://n2t.net/addgene:63329 ; RRID:Addgene_63329)
